Addgene plasmid #202259: pBC132
Purpose: Level 2 for strain-specific barcode DNA tag with bc159 through Tn7 bacterial insertion, Kanamycin selectable marker and tagBFP fluorescent marker
Depositing lab: Paul Schulze-Lefert. Depositing organization: Max Planck Institute for Plant Breeding Research. Publication: Chromosomal barcodes for simultaneous tracking of near-isogenic bacterial strains in plant microbiota. Ordon J, Thouin J, Nakano RT, Ma KW, Zhang P, Huettel B, Garrido-Oter R, Schulze-Lefert P. Nat Microbiol. 2024 Apr;9(4):1117-1129. doi: 10.1038/s41564-024-01619-8. Epub 2024 Mar 19. PubMed 38503974.
Backbone
  Vector backbone: pBCC101
  Vector type: Bacterial Expression
  Selectable markers: Kanamycin
Growth in bacteria
  Bacterial resistance: Kan + DAP
  Growth temperature: 37°C
  Growth strain: E.coli BW29427
  Growth instructions: Requires media that contains DAP. A supplement
  Copy number: Low Copy
Gene/Insert
  Gene/Insert name: bc159
  Species: Synthetic
  Cloning method: Restriction Enzyme; 5′ cloning site unknown (unknown if destroyed)
Terms and licenses: Academic/Nonprofit Terms; Industry Terms: Not Available to Industry
Depositor comments: This plasmid can be transformed into E. coli BW29427 supplemented with 50 µg/mL of diaminopimelic acid (DAP) or any Pir1 strain. Please visit https://doi.org/10.1101/2023.04.20.537712 for bioRxiv preprint.
How to cite: pBC132 was a gift from Paul Schulze-Lefert (Addgene plasmid # 202259 ; http://n2t.net/addgene:202259 ; RRID:Addgene_202259)
