[The description below was written by a language model from this plasmid's Addgene catalogue record and pLannotate feature annotations shown in this document.]
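Description:
pBC132 is a low-copy bacterial "Level 2" mini-Tn7 delivery plasmid built on the pBCC101 backbone. It is designed to insert a strain-specific synthetic DNA barcode, bc159, into a bacterial chromosome by Tn7 transposition. It replicates from the R6K γ origin, which depends on the pi initiator protein, so it is maintained only in pir-carrying E. coli such as the diaminopimelic acid-auxotrophic strain BW29427 and behaves as a suicide vector in most recipients. An incP oriT allows conjugative transfer from such a donor. The backbone outside the transposon ends carries aphA1 (kanamycin resistance) and a sacB cassette with its native promoter, which confers sucrose sensitivity and could serve for counter-selection against cells retaining the plasmid.

The transposable segment lies between the Tn7R and Tn7L ends. It contains a tac promoter with a lac operator driving TagBFP, followed by a lambda t0 terminator, giving a blue fluorescent marker for tagged strains. It also contains a cassette flanked by a full FRT and a minimal FRT site, an arrangement that would permit FLP-mediated excision. This cassette is annotated as NOS promoter, bar (phosphinothricin acetyltransferase) and NOS terminator. The catalogue entry names kanamycin as the selectable marker, whereas the only kanamycin gene annotated sits in the backbone, so the record does not settle which marker selects insertions. The bc159 barcode is not annotated in the feature table; an unannotated stretch between the TagBFP terminator and Tn7L may hold it, but the record does not confirm this. No transposase genes are annotated either, so they are presumably supplied separately. Per the associated publication, such barcodes allow simultaneous tracking of near-isogenic bacterial strains in plant microbiota.
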