Features (pLannotate 1.2.2; 22 found; start..end, strand, type, name):
     85..284     -  mobile_element Tn7R (fragment): mini-Tn7 element (right end of the Tn7 transposon) Tn7
    308..402     +  terminator     lambda t0 terminator: transcription terminator from phage lambda
    412..441     +  CDS            CmR (fragment): chloramphenicol acetyltransferase confers resistance to chloramphenicol
    504..590     +  terminator     rrnB T1 terminator: Escherichia coli rrnB; transcription terminator T1 from the E. coli rrnB gene
    623..670     -  protein_bind   FRT: FLP-mediated recombination occurs in the 8-bp core sequence TCTAGAAA (Turan and Bode, 2011). FLP recombinase from the Saccharomyces cerevisiae 2μ plasmid
    681..933     -  terminator     NOS terminator: nopaline synthase terminator and poly(A) signal
    956..1504    -  CDS            bar: PAT_STRHY - Experimental evidence at protein level: Swiss-Prot protein existence level 1. Inactivates phosphinothricin (PPT) by transfer of an acetyl group from acetyl CoA. Can also acetylate demethylphosphinothricin but not PTT or glutamate. This enzyme is an effector of phosphinothricin tripeptide (PTT or bialaphos) resistance. From Streptomyces hygroscopicus. Introduced by genetic manipulation and expressed in glufosinate-tolerant maize by Dekalb Genetics.
   1546..1725    -  promoter       NOS promoter: nopaline synthase promoter
   1803..1836    -  protein_bind   FRT (minimal): supports FLP-mediated excision but not integration (Turan and Bode, 2011) FLP recombinase from the Saccharomyces cerevisiae 2μ plasmid
   1878..1906    +  promoter       tac promoter: strong E. coli promoter; hybrid between the trp and lac UV5 promoters
   1914..1930    +  protein_bind   lac operator: The lac repressor binds to the lac operator to inhibit transcription in E. coli. This inhibition can be relieved by adding lactose or isopropyl-β-D-thiogalactopyranoside (IPTG). lac repressor encoded by lacI
   1953..2651    +  CDS            TagBFP: TagBFP is a basic (constitutively fluorescent) blue fluorescent protein published in 2008, derived from Entacmaea quadricolor. It is reported to be a very rapidly-maturing monomer with very low acid sensitivity.
   2671..2765    +  terminator     lambda t0 terminator: transcription terminator from phage lambda
   3164..3329    -  mobile_element Tn7L: mini-Tn7 element (left end of the Tn7 transposon) Tn7
   3372..3817    +  promoter       sacB promoter: sacR; sacB promoter and control region
   3818..5239    +  CDS            SacB: secreted levansucrase that renders bacterial growth sensitive to sucrose; Bacillus subtilis sacB; negative selection marker
   5287..5311    +  CDS            lacZα (fragment): LacZα fragment of β-galactosidase; lacZ fragment
   5322..5416    +  terminator     lambda t0 terminator: transcription terminator from phage lambda
   5548..6360    +  CDS            aphA1: KKA1_ECOLX - Also known as nptI. Protein inferred from homology: Swiss-Prot protein existence level 3. Resistance to kanamycin and structurally-related aminoglycosides, including amikacin. From Escherichia coli.
   6530..6638    +  oriT           oriT: incP origin of transfer
   6649..7037    +  rep_origin     R6K γ ori: γ replication origin from E. coli plasmid R6K; requires the R6K initiator protein pi for replication
   7068..7154    -  terminator     rrnB T1 terminator: Escherichia coli rrnB; transcription terminator T1 from the E. coli rrnB gene
>Addgene plasmid #202259 | pBC132 | addgene full sequence | sequence record 418918 | Addgene NGS Result
TTAATTAAAGCGGATAACAATTTCACACAGGAGGCCGCCTAGGCCGCGGCCGCGCGAATTTGCCGAATTC
GGATCCGGAGGGAGTGTGGGCGGACAATAAAGTCTTAAACTGAACAAAATAGATCTAAACTATGACAATA
AAGTCTTAAACTAGACAGAATAGTTGTAAACTGAAATCAGTCCAGTTATGCTGTGAAAAAGCATACTGGA
CTTTTGTTATGGCTAAAGCAAACTCTTCATTTTCTGAAGTGCAAATTGCCCGTCGTATTAAAGAGGGGCG
TGGCGCTGCAAGAATTCAAGCTTGGAGGACTCCTGTTGATAGATCCAGTAATGACCTCAGAACTCCATCT
GGATTTGTTCAGAACGCTCGGTTGCCGCCGGGCGTTTTTTATTGGTGAGAATCCAAGCTAGACTGCGATG
AGTGGCAGGGCGGGGCGTAATTTCTTAAGGCAGTTATTGGTGCCCTTAAACGCCTGGGGTAATGACTCTC
TAGCTTGAGGCATCAAATAAAACGAAAGGCTCAGTCGAAAGACTGGGCCTTTCGTTTTATCTGTTGTTTG
TCGGTGAACGCTCTCCTGAGTAGGACAAATCCGCCCGCCGCTGCAAGAATTCAAGCTTGGAGGAAGTTCC
TATACTTTCTAGAGAATAGGAACTTCGGAATAGGAACTTCAATGCCGGTCGATCTAGTAACATAGATGAC
ACCGCGCGCGATAATTTATCCTAGTTTGCGCGCTATATTTTGTTTTCTATCGCGTATTAAATGTATAATT
GCGGGACTCTAATCATAAAAACCCATCTCATAAATAACGTCATGCATTACATGTTAATTATTACATGCTT
AACGTAATTCAACAGAAATTATATGATAATCATCGCAAGACCGGCAACAGGATTCAATCTTAAGAAACTT
TATTGCCAAATGTTTGAACGATCTGCTTGACTCTAGGGGTCATCAGATTTCGGTGACGGGCAGGACCGGA
CGGGGCGGCACCGGCAGGCTGAAGTCCAGCTGCCAGAAACCCACGTCATGCCAGTTCCCGTGCTTGAAGC
CGGCCGCCCGCAGCATGCCGCGGGGGGCATATCCGAGCGCCTCGTGCATGCGCACGCTCGGGTCGTTGGG
CAGCCCGATGACAGCGACCACGCTCTTGAAGCCCTGTGCCTCCAGGGACTTCAGCAGGTGGGTGTAGAGC
GTGGAGCCCAGTCCCGTCCGCTGGTGGCGGGGGGAGACGTACACGGTCGACTCGGCCGTCCAGTCGTAGG
CGTTGCGTGCCTTCCAGGGACCCGCGTAGGCGATGCCGGCGACCTCGCCGTCCACCTCGGCGACGAGCCA
GGGATAGCGCTCCCGCAGACGGACGAGGTCGTCCGTCCACTCCTGCGGTTCCTGCGGCTCGGTACGGAAG
TTGACCGTGCTTGTCTCGATGTAGTGGTTGACGATGGTGCAGACCGCCGGCATGTCCGCCTCGGTGGCAC
GGCGGATGTCGGCCGGGCGTCGTTCTGGGCTCATGGTAGATCCCCTCGATCGAGTTGAGAGTGAATATGA
GACTCTAATTGGATACCGAGGGGAATTTATGGAACGTCAGTGGAGCATTTTTGACAAGAAATATTTGCTA
GCTGATAGTGACCTTAGGCGACTTTTGAACGCGCAATAATGGTTTCTGACGTATGTGCTTAGCTCATTAA
ACTCCAGAAACCCGCGGCTCAGTGGCTCCTTCAACGTTGCGGTTCTGTCAGTTCCAAACGTAAAACGGCT
TGTCCCGCGTCATCGGCGGGGGTCATAACGTGACTCCCTTAATTCTCAGCTTGAAGTTCCTATACTTTCT
AGAGAATAGGAACTTCGGAATAGGTACTTCCGCTACTAGAATTCGAGCGGGGAATTCTTGACAATTAATC
ATCGGCTCGTATAATGTGTGGAATTGTGAGCGGATAACAATTTTCACACAGGAAACAGCTAAATGTCTGA
ATTGATTAAAGAGAATATGCATATGAAGTTGTATATGGAAGGTACTGTTGATAACCACCATTTTAAATGT
ACATCTGAGGGAGAAGGTAAGCCTTACGAAGGTACTCAAACAATGCGTATTAAAGTAGTTGAGGGAGGTC
CTTTACCATTCGCTTTTGACATATTGGCAACTTCATTCTTATATGGATCTAAGACATTTATTAACCATAC
TCAAGGTATACCAGATTTCTTTAAACAATCATTTCCTGAAGGATTCACATGGGAGAGAGTAACAACTTAT
GAAGATGGTGGAGTTTTGACTGCTACTCAGGATACATCTTTACAAGACGGTTGTTTGATTTATAATGTTA
AGATTCGTGGAGTAAACTTCACTTCTAATGGTCCAGTTATGCAGAAGAAAACATTGGGATGGGAGGCATT
CACTGAGACATTATACCCTGCTGATGGTGGATTGGAAGGTCGTAACGACATGGCATTGAAATTAGTAGGA
GGTTCACACTTGATAGCTAATATTAAGACTACATATCGTTCTAAGAAACCAGCTAAAAACTTGAAAATGC
CTGGTGTTTACTATGTTGATTATCGTTTAGAAAGAATTAAGGAAGCAAATAACGAAACTTACGTTGAGCA
ACATGAAGTAGCTGTTGCACGTTATTGTGACTTGCCTTCTAAGTTAGGACACAAATTGAACGCTTAATTA
GCTGAGCTTGGACTCCTGTTGATAGATCCAGTAATGACCTCAGAACTCCATCTGGATTTGTTCAGAACGC
TCGGTTGCCGCCGGGCGTTTTTTATTGGTGAGAATCTCCCGCTTTACGAATTCCCATGGGGAGCATGCGG
AGTTACGTCATCCCCACCTTCCGCTGCGTTCTTCATCGATGCCCGCTTAGTGATATGCTTAAAACTCCAA
GCACAGCCTTCTCCCCATGCGAAACGCTTGACGTCAGCCGACGGTTGTAGGCATAATGCAACTGTGTCCT
ATATAGCTACGTTAGGTGTTCATTAATGTCGGATCACCTAATGAGGGACAACCAAGGACAATGCTAGATT
CGAGAACTCGCTCAGTTGTACTTGCCATGGGGATGCTGGTTGTCATTGCCCCTCCTTCCTCTAAGTGATA
AGGTTACTTCCTCTAAATGACCAAGCAGGGTATCTAATCCTGTTAACGCTCGCTCAGAGAATTCGCATGC
GGAGTCGAGGGAGAACCAGATAAGTGAAATCTAGTTCCAAACTATTTTGTCATTTTTAATTTTCGTATTA
GCTTACGACGCTACACCCAGTTCCCATCTATTTTGTCACTCTTCCCTAAATAATCCTTAAAAACTCCATT
TCCACCCCTCCCAGTTCCCAACTATTTTGTCCGCCCACACGCTGAGCGAATTCCACGCTTGTGGAATTCC
TCGAGGGAGTTCACATATACCTGCCGTTCACTATTATTTAGTGAAATGAGATATTATGATATTTTCTGAA
TTGTGATTAAAAAGGCAACTTTATGCCCATGCAACAGAAACTATAAAAAATACAGAGAATGAAAAGAAAC
AGATAGATTTTTTAGTTCTTTAGGCCCGTAGTCTGCAAATCCTTTTATGATTTTCTATCAAACAAAAGAG
GAAAATAGACCAGTTGCAATCCAAACGAGAGTCTAATAGAATGAGGTCGAAAAGTAAATCGCGCGGGTTT
GTTACTGATAAAGCAGGCAAGACCTAAAATGTGTAAAGGGCAAAGTGTATACTTTGGCGTCACCCCTTAC
ATATTTTAGGTCTTTTTTTATTGTGCGTAACTAACTTGCCATCTTCAAACAGGAGGGCTGGAAGAAGCAG
ACCGCTAACACAGTACATAAAAAAGGAGACATGAACGATGAACATCAAAAAGTTTGCAAAACAAGCAACA
GTATTAACCTTTACTACCGCACTGCTGGCAGGAGGCGCAACTCAAGCGTTTGCGAAAGAAACGAACCAAA
AGCCATATAAGGAAACATACGGCATTTCCCATATTACACGCCATGATATGCTGCAAATCCCTGAACAGCA
AAAAAATGAAAAATATCAAGTTCCTGAATTCGATTCGTCCACAATTAAAAATATCTCTTCTGCAAAAGGC
CTGGACGTTTGGGACAGCTGGCCATTACAAAACGCTGACGGCACTGTCGCAAACTATCACGGCTACCACA
TCGTCTTTGCATTAGCCGGAGATCCTAAAAATGCGGATGACACATCGATTTACATGTTCTATCAAAAAGT
CGGCGAAACTTCTATTGACAGCTGGAAAAACGCTGGCCGCGTCTTTAAAGACAGCGACAAATTCGATGCA
AATGATTCTATCCTAAAAGACCAAACACAAGAATGGTCAGGTTCAGCCACATTTACATCTGACGGAAAAA
TCCGTTTATTCTACACTGATTTCTCCGGTAAACATTACGGCAAACAAACACTGACAACTGCACAAGTTAA
CGTATCAGCATCAGACAGCTCTTTGAACATCAACGGTGTAGAGGATTATAAATCAATCTTTGACGGTGAC
GGAAAAACGTATCAAAATGTACAGCAGTTCATCGATGAAGGCAACTACAGCTCAGGCGACAACCATACGC
TGAGAGATCCTCACTACGTAGAAGATAAAGGCCACAAATACTTAGTATTTGAAGCAAACACTGGAACTGA
AGATGGCTACCAAGGCGAAGAATCTTTATTTAACAAAGCATACTATGGCAAAAGCACATCATTCTTCCGT
CAAGAAAGTCAAAAACTTCTGCAAAGCGATAAAAAACGCACGGCTGAGTTAGCAAACGGCGCTCTCGGTA
TGATTGAGCTAAACGATGATTACACACTGAAAAAAGTGATGAAACCGCTGATTGCATCTAACACAGTAAC
AGATGAAATTGAACGCGCGAACGTCTTTAAAATGAACGGCAAATGGTACCTGTTCACTGACTCCCGCGGA
TCAAAAATGACGATTGACGGCATTACGTCTAACGATATTTACATGCTTGGTTATGTTTCTAATTCTTTAA
CTGGCCCATACAAGCCGCTGAACAAAACTGGCCTTGTGTTAAAAATGGATCTTGATCCTAACGATGTAAC
CTTTACTTACTCACACTTCGCTGTACCTCAAGCGAAAGGAAACAATGTCGTGATTACAAGCTATATGACA
AACAGAGGATTCTACGCAGACAAACAATCAACGTTTGCGCCAAGCTTCCTGCTGAACATCAAAGGCAAGA
AAACATCTGTTGTCAAAGACAGCATCCTTGAACAAGGACAATTAACAGTTAACAAATAAATTCGCTGAGC
GAGGATGCACATGTGACCGAGGGAAGCTTGCGGCCGCGTCGTGACTGGGAAAACCCTGGCGACTAGTCTT
GGACTCCTGTTGATAGATCCAGTAATGACCTCAGAACTCCATCTGGATTTGTTCAGAACGCTCGGTTGCC
GCCGGGCGTTTTTTATTGGTGAGAATCCAGGGGTCCCCAATAATTACGATTTAAATTTGTGTCTCAAAAT
CTCTGATGTTACATTGCACAAGATAAAAATATATCATCATGAACAATAAAACTGTCTGCTTACATAAACA
GTAATACAAGGGGTGTTATGAGCCATATTCAGCGTGAAACGAGCTGTAGCCGTCCGCGTCTGAACAGCAA
CATGGATGCGGATCTGTATGGCTATAAATGGGCGCGTGATAACGTGGGTCAGAGCGGCGCGACCATTTAT
CGTCTGTATGGCAAACCGGATGCGCCGGAACTGTTTCTGAAACATGGCAAAGGCAGCGTGGCGAACGATG
TGACCGATGAAATGGTGCGTCTGAACTGGCTGACCGAATTTATGCCGCTGCCGACCATTAAACATTTTAT
TCGCACCCCGGATGATGCGTGGCTGCTGACCACCGCGATTCCGGGCAAAACCGCGTTTCAGGTGCTGGAA
GAATATCCGGATAGCGGCGAAAACATTGTGGATGCGCTGGCCGTGTTTCTGCGTCGTCTGCATAGCATTC
CGGTGTGCAACTGCCCGTTTAACAGCGATCGTGTGTTTCGTCTGGCCCAGGCGCAGAGCCGTATGAACAA
CGGCCTGGTGGATGCGAGCGATTTTGATGATGAACGTAACGGCTGGCCGGTGGAACAGGTGTGGAAAGAA
ATGCATAAACTGCTGCCGTTTAGCCCGGATAGCGTGGTGACCCACGGCGATTTTAGCCTGGATAACCTGA
TTTTCGATGAAGGCAAACTGATTGGCTGCATTGATGTGGGCCGTGTGGGCATTGCGGATCGTTATCAGGA
TCTGGCCATTCTGTGGAACTGCCTGGGCGAATTTAGCCCGAGCCTGCAAAAACGTCTGTTTCAGAAATAT
GGCATTGATAATCCGGATATGAACAAACTGCAATTTCATCTGATGCTGGATGAATTTTTCTAATAATTAA
TTGGACCGCGGTCCGCGCGTTGTCCTTTTCCGCTGCATAACCCTGCTTCGGGGTCATTATAGCGATTTTT
TCGGTATATCCATCCTTTTTCGCACGATATACAGGATTTTGCCAAAGGGTTCGTGTAGACTTTCCTTGGT
GTATCCAACGGCGTCAGCCGGGCAGGATAGGTGAAGTAGGCCCACCCGCGAGCGGGTGTTCCTTCTTCAC
TGTCCCTTATTCGCACCTGGCGGTGCTCAACGGGAATCCTGCTCTGCGAGGCTGGCCGTAGGCCGGCCGA
TCTGAAGATCAGCAGTTCAACCTGTTGATAGTACGTACTAAGCTCTCATGTTTCACGTACTAAGCTCTCA
TGTTTAACGTACTAAGCTCTCATGTTTAACGAACTAAACCCTCATGGCTAACGTACTAAGCTCTCATGGC
TAACGTACTAAGCTCTCATGTTTCACGTACTAAGCTCTCATGTTTGAACAATAAAATTAATATAAATCAG
CAACTTAAATAGCCTCTAAGGTTTTAAGTTTTATAAGAAAAAAAAGAATATATAAGGCTTTTAAAGCCTT
TAAGGTTTAACGGTTGTGGACAACAAGCCAGGGATGTAACGCACTGAGAAGCCCTTAGAGCCTCTCAAAG
CAATTTTGAGTGACACAGGAACACTTAACGGCTGACATGGGGCGCGCCCAGCTGTCTAGGGCGGCGGATT
TGTCCTACTCAGGAGAGCGTTCACCGACAAACAACAGATAAAACGAAAGGCCCAGTCTTTCGACTGAGCC
TTTCGTTTTATTTGATGCCT
